>Addgene plasmid #204819 | pR023_PIE-PUM2 | addgene full sequence | sequence record 405704 | Addgene Partial NGS Result
GGTCGACATTGATTATTGACTAGTTATTAATAGTAATCAATTACGGGGTCATTAGTTCATAGCCCATATA
TGGAGTTCCGCGTTACATAACTTACGGTAAATGGCCCGCCTGGCTGACCGCCCAACGACCCCCGCCCATT
GACGTCAATAATGACGTATGTTCCCATAGTAACGCCAATAGGGACTTTCCATTGACGTCAATGGGTGGAG
TATTTACGGTAAACTGCCCACTTGGCAGTACATCAAGTGTATCATATGCCAAGTACGCCCCCTATTGACG
TCAATGACGGTAAATGGCCCGCCTGGCATTATGCCCAGTACATGACCTTATGGGACTTTCCTACTTGGCA
GTACATCTACGTATTAGTCATCGCTATTACCATGGTCGAGGTGAGCCCCACGTTCTGCTTCACTCTCCCC
ATCTCCCCCCCCTCCCCACCCCCAATTTTGTATTTATTTATTTTTTAATTATTTTGTGCAGCGATGGGGG
CGGGGGGGGGGGGGGGGSGCGCCRGGGGGGGGGGGGGGGGGGGGGGGGGGGGGGGGGGSGRGGCGGAGAG
GTGCGGCGGCAGCCAATCAGAGCGGCGCGCTCCGAAAGTTTCCTTTTATGGCGAGGCGGCGGCGGCGGCG
GCCCTATAAAAAGCGAAGCGCGCGGCGGGCGGGAGTCGCTGCGCGCTGCCTTCGCCCCGTGCCCCGCTCC
GCCGCCGCCTCGCGCCGCCCGCCCCGGCTCTGACTGACCGCGTTACTCCCACAGGTGAGCGGGCGGGACG
GCCCTTCTCCTCCGGGCTGTAATTAGCGCTTGGTTTAATGACGGCTTGTTTCTTTTCTGTGGCTGCGTGA
AAGCCTTGAGGGGCTCCGGGAGGGCCCTTTGTGCGGGGGGAGCGGCTCGGGGGGTGCGTGCGTGTGTGTG
TGCGTGGGGAGCGCCGCGTGCGGCTCCGCGCTGCCCGGCGGCTGTGAGCGCTGCGGGCGCGGCGCGGGGC
TTTGTGCGCTCCGCAGTGTGCGCGAGGGGAGCGCGGCCGGGGGCGGTGCCCCGCGGTGCGGGGGGGGCTG
CGAGGGGAACAAAGGCTGCGTGCGGGGTGTGTGCGTGGGGGGGTGAGCAGGGGGTGTGGGCGCGTCGGTC
GGGCTGCAACCCCCCCTGCACCCCCCTCCCCGAGTTGCTGAGCACGGCCCGGCTTCGGGTGCGGGGCTCC
GTACGGGGCGTGGCGCGGGGCTCGCCGTGCCGGGCGGGGGGTGGCGGCAGGKGGGGGTGCCGGGCGGGGC
GGGGCCGCCTCGGGCCGGGGRGGGCTCGGGGGAGGGGCGCGGCGGCCCCCGGAGCGCCGGCGGCTGTCGA
GGCGCGGCGAGCCGCAGCCATTGCCTTTTATGGTAATCGTGCGAGAGGGCGCAGGGACTTCCTTTGTCCC
AAATCTGTGCGGAGCCGAAATCTGGGAGGCGCCGCCGCACCCCCTCTAGCGGGCGCGGGGCGAAGCGGTG
CGGCGCCGGCAGGAAGGAAATGGGCGGGGAGGGCCTTCGTGCGTCGCCGCGCCGCCGTCCCCTTCTCCCT
CTCCAGCCTCGGGGCTGTCCGCGGGGGGACGGCTGCCTTCGGGGGGGACGGGGCAGGGCGGGGTTCGGCT
TCTGGCGTGTGACCGGCGGCTCTAGAGCCTCTGCTAACCATGTTCATGCCTTCTTCTTTTTCCTACAGCT
CCTGGGCAACGTGCTGGTTATTGTGCTGTCTCATCATTTTGGCAAAGAATTCATGTACCCATACGACGTC
CCAGACTACGCTGACTACAAAGACGATGACGACAAGGGCGCGCCTAGCTCAGAGACTGGCCCAGTGGCTG
TGGACCCCACATTGAGACGGCGGATCGAGCCCCATGAGTTTGAGGTATTCTTCGATCCGAGAGAGCTCCG
CAAGGAGACCTGCCTGCTTTACGAAATTAATTGGGGGGGCCGGCACTCCATTTGGCGACATACATCACAG
AACACTAACAAGCACGTCGAAGTCAACTTCATCGAGAAGTTCACGACAGAAAGATATTTCTGTCCGAACA
CAAGGTGCAGCATTACCTGGTTTCTCAGCTGGAGCCCATGCGGCGAATGTAGTAGGGCCATCACTGAATT
CCTGTCAAGGTATCCCCACGTCACTCTGTTTATTTACATCGCAAGGCTGTACCACCACGCTGACCCCCGC
AATCGACAAGGCCTGCGGGATTTGATCTCTTCAGGTGTGACTATCCAAATTATGACTGAGCAGGAGTCAG
GATACTGCTGGAGAAACTTTGTGAATTATAGCCCGAGTAATGAAGCCCACTGGCCTAGGTATCCCCATCT
GTGGGTACGACTGTACGTTCTTGAACTGTACTGCATCATACTGGGCCTGCCTCCTTGTCTCAACATTCTG
AGAAGGAAGCAGCCACAGCTGACATTCTTTACCATCGCTCTTCAGTCTTGTCATTACCAGCGACTGCCCC
CACACATTCTCTGGGCCACCGGGTTGAAAAGCGGCAGCGAGACTCCCGGGACCTCAGAGTCCGCCACACC
CGAAAGTATCGATAATCATGATTTTCAAGCTCTTGCATTAGAATCTCGGGGAATGGGAGAGCTTTTGCCT
ACCAAAAAGTTTTGGGAACCTGATGATTCAACAAAAGATGGACAAAAAGGCATATTTCTTGGGGATGATG
AATGGAGAGAGACTGCATGGGGAGCTTCTCACCATTCAATGTCCCAGCCTATTATGGTACAGAGAAGATC
TGGACAGGGTTTTCATGGAAACAGTGAAGTAAATGCAATACTGTCTCCGCGATCAGAAAGTGGAGGCCTT
GGTGTGAGCATGGTAGAATATGTATTAAGTTCTTCTCCTGCTGATAAATTGGATTCTCGATTTAGGAAGG
GAAATTTTGGCACTAGAGATGCTGAAACAGATGGACCTGAGAAAGGAGATCAAAAAGGCAAGGCTTCTCC
ATTTGAGGAGGACCAAAACAGAGACCTTAAACAAGGAGATGATGATGATTCTAAAATAAATGGCAGAGGT
TTGCCAAATGGAATGGATGCCGATTGCAAAGATTTTAATCGTACTCCTGGAAGTCGTCAAGCCTCTCCAA
CTGAAGTAGTTGAGCGCTTGGGCCCCAATACTAATCCCTCAGAAGGACTGGGGCCTCTTCCTAATCCTAC
AGCTAATAAACCACTTGTTGAAGAATTTTCAAATCCTGAAACTCAGAATCTGGATGCCATGGAACAAGTT
GGTCTGGAATCCTTACAGTTTGACTATCCTGGTAATCAGGTACCAATGGACTCTTCAGGAGCTACTGTAG
GCCTTTTTGACTACAATTCCCAGCAGCAGCTCTTTCAGAGGACTAATGCACTAACAGTTCAACAGTTAAC
TGCAGCTCAACAGCAGCAATATGCATTAGCAGCAGCTCAGCAGCCACATATAGCTGGTGTATTCTCAGCA
GGCCTTGCTCCAGCTGCATTTGTGCCAAATCCATACATTATTAGTGCTGCTCCTCCAGGGACCGATCCGT
ATACTGCAGCAGGATTGGCTGCAGCAGCTACATTAGCAGGTCCAGCAGTGGTTCCACCTCAGTATTACGG
CGTTCCATGGGGGGTGTATCCAGCCAACTTATTTCAGCAGCAAGCTGCAGCTGCGGCAAATAACACAGCC
AGTCAGCAAGCAGCATCACAAGCTCAGCCTGGACAGCAACAGGTTCTCCGTGCTGGAGCAGGTCAGCGTC
CTCTTACTCCCAATCAGGGTCAGCAAGGGCAGCAAGCAGAATCACTTGCGGCAGCTGCAGCAGCAAATCC
AACATTGGCTTTTGGTCAGGGTCTTGCTACTGGCATGCCAGGCTATCAAGTACTAGCTCCAACTGCCTAT
TATGATCAGACTGGTGCCTTAGTGGTTGGCCCTGGAGCAAGGACTGGCCTTGGAGCTCCAGTTCGGTTAA
TGGCTCCAACACCTGTTTTAATTAGTTCAGCAGCAGCACAAGCTGCAGCAGCAGCAGCAGCTGGAGGAAC
TGCAAGTAGCCTTACAGGCAGCACAAATGGTCTGTTTCGGCCAATTGGCACTCAGCCACCACAGCAGCAG
CAACAGCAGCCAAGCACTAATCTGCAATCTAATTCATTTTATGGAAGCAGTTCTTTGACTAATAGCTCCC
AGAGTAGTTCTTTATTTTCTCATGGACCTGGTCAACCTGGAAGTACATCTCTTGGCTTTGGAAGTGGTAA
CTCTTTGGGTGCTGCTATAGGCTCAGCCCTCAGTGGATTTGGTTCATCAGTTGGCAGTTCTGCAAGTAGT
AGTGCCACAAGGAGAGAGTCTCTATCTACTAGCTCTGACTTGTACAAAAGATCTAGTAGCAGCCTAGCAC
CCATAGGGCAACCATTTTACAATAGTCTGGGATTTTCCTCCTCTCCAAGTCCAATAGGCATGCCTCTGCC
AAGCCAAACTCCAGGACATTCACTTACGCCACCGCCATCACTTTCATCACATGGATCCTCATCCAGTTTG
CATTTAGGAGGACTGACAAATGGTAGTGGTCGATATATCTCTGCAGCACCTGGAGCAGAAGCAAAATATC
GAAGTGCTTCAAGCACTTCCAGTCTATTTAGCTCCAGCAGCCAGCTCTTTCCTCCTTCCCGGCTTCGGTA
TAATAGGTCTGATATTATGCCTTCTGGCCGCAGTAGATTATTGGAAGATTTCAGAAACAACCGCTTCCCA
AACCTTCAGCTTAGAGACTTGATTGGACATATAGTTGAGTTTTCTCAAGACCAGCATGGTTCTAGATTCA
TACAGCAAAAACTAGAGAGAGCTACTCCAGCTGAGCGACAGATGGTATTTAATGAAATTCTGCAAGCAGC
CTATCAATTAATGACTGATGTTTTTGGCAACTATGTTATACAGAAGTTTTTTGAGTTTGGGAGTCTGGAT
CAAAAATTAGCCCTGGCTACTCGTATTCGTGGTCATGTTCTACCCTTAGCCTTGCAGATGTATGGCTGCC
GCGTTATTCAGAAAGCATTAGAATCTATTTCTTCTGACCAGCAGAGTGAAATGGTAAAGGAGCTGGATGG
TCATGTGCTCAAATGTGTGAAAGATCAGAATGGAAACCATGTTGTACAAAAATGTATCGAATGTGTTCAG
CCACAGTCACTACAGTTCATCATTGATGCTTTCAAGGGACAAGTATTTGTGCTTTCAACTCATCCTTATG
GCTGCAGAGTAATTCAGCGCATCCTAGAGCATTGCACTGCAGAACAGACCTTACCTATCTTAGAAGAACT
CCACCAACATACAGAGCAGTTGGTACAGGATCAGTATGGCAATTATGTTATTCAGCATGTACTGGAACAC
GGTCGACCTGAAGACAAGAGCAAAATTGTTTCCGAAATCAGGGGAAAGGTTTTAGCCCTGAGTCAACACA
AATTTGCCAGCAATGTAGTAGAAAAGTGTGTTACTCATGCCTCCCGTGCTGAGAGAGCTTTACTGATTGA
CGAGGTTTGCTGCCAGAATGATGGTCCTCACAGTGCCTTATACACCATGATGAAGGACCAGTATGCCAAT
TACGTGGTTCAAAAGATGATTGATATGGCTGAACCTGCTCAGAGAAAGATAATCATGCACAAGATTCGAC
CTCACATTACTACTTTGCGCAAATACACATACGGGAAGCATATACTGGCCAAGTTGGAAAAGTATTATTT
GAAGAATAGCCCGGACCTAGGACCTATTGGAGGACCACCAAATGGAATGCTGGATATCGGAGGTTCCGGC
GGATCTGGTGGATCAGGTGGACAGCTGCATTTACCGCAGGTTTTAGCTGACGCTGTCTCACGCCTGGTCC
TGGGTAAGTTTGGTGACCTGACCGACAACTTCTCCTCCCCTCACGCTCGCAGAAAAGTGCTGGCTGGAGT
CGTCATGACAACAGGCACAGATGTTAAAGATGCCAAGGTGATAAGTGTTTCTACAGGAGGCAAATGTATT
AATGGTGAATACATGAGTGATCGTGGCCTTGCATTAAATGACTGCCATGCAGAAATAATATCTCGGAGAT
CCTTGCTCAGATTTCTTTATACACAACTTGAGCTTTACTTAAATAACAAAGATGATCAAAAAAGATCCAT
CTTTCAGAAATCAGAGCGAGGGGGGTTTAGGCTGAAGGAGAATGTCCAGTTTCATCTGTACATCAGCACC
TCTCCCTGTGGAGATGCCAGAATCTTCTCACCACATGAGCCAATCCTGGAAGAACCAGCAGATAGACACC
CAAATCGTAAAGCAAGAGGACAGCTACGGACCAAAATAGAGTCTGGTCAGGGGACGATTCCAGTGCGCTC
CAATGCGAGCATCCAAACGTGGGACGGGGTGCTGCAAGGGGAGCGGCTGCTCACCATGTCCTGCAGTGAC
AAGATTGCACGCTGGAACGTGGTGGGCATCCAGGGATCACTGCTCAGCATTTTCGTGGAGCCCATTTACT
TCTCGAGCATCATCCTGGGCAGCCTTTACCACGGGGACCACCTTTCCAGGGCCATGTACCAGCGGATCTC
CAACATAGAGGACCTGCCACCTCTCTACACCCTCAACAAGCCTTTGCTCAGTGGCATCAGCAATGCAGAA
GCACGGCAGCCAGGGAAGGCCCCCAACTTCAGTGTCAACTGGACGGTAGGCGACTCCGCTATTGAGGTCA
TCAACGCCACGACTGGGAAGGATGAGCTGGGCCGCGCGTCCCGCCTGTGTAAGCACGCGTTGTACTGTCG
CTGGATGCGTGTGCACGGCAAGGTTCCCTCCCACTTACTACGCTCCAAGATTACCAAGCCCAACGTGTAC
CATGAGTCCAAGCTGGCGGCAAAGGAGTACCAGGCCGCCAAGGCGCGTCTGTTCACAGCCTTCATCAAGG
CGGGGCTGGGGGCCTGGGTGGAGAAGCCCACCGAGCAGGACCAGTTCTCACTCACGTAAGCGGCCGCTAC
GTAAATTCCGCCCCCCCCCCCCCTCTCCCTCCCCCCCCCCTAACGTTACTGGCCGAAGCCGCTTGGAATA
AGGCCGGTGTGCGTTTGTCTATATGTTATTTTCCACCATATTGCCGTCTTTTGGCAATGTGAGGGCCCGG
AAACCTGGCCCTGTCTTCTTGACGAGCATTCCTAGGGGTCTTTCCCCTCTCGCCAAAGGAATGCAAGGTC
TGTTGAATGTCGTGAAGGAAGCAGTTCCTCTGGAAGCTTCTTGAAGACAAACAACGTCTGTAGCGACCCT
TTGCAGGCAGCGGAACCCCCCACCTGGCGACAGGTGCCTCTGCGGCCAAAAGCCACGTGTATAAGATACA
CCTGCAAAGGCGGCACAACCCCAGTGCCACGTTGTGAGTTGGATAGTTGTGGAAAGAGTCAAATGGCTCT
CCTCAAGCGTATTCAACAAGGGGCTGAAGGATGCCCAGAAGGTACCCCATTGTATGGGATCTGATCTGGG
GCCTCGGTGCACATGCTTTACATGTGTTTAGTCGAGGTTAAAAAAACGTCTAGGCCCCCCGAACCACGGG
GACGTGGTTTTCCTTTGAAAAACACGATGATAATATGGCCACAACCATGGTGAGCAAGGGCGAGGAGCTG
TTCACCGGGGTGGTGCCCATCCTGGTCGAGCTGGACGGCGACGTAAACGGCCACAAGTTCAGCGTGTCCG
GCGAGGGCGAGGGCGATGCCACCTACGGCAAGCTGACCCTGAAGTTCATCTGCACCACCGGCAAGCTGCC
CGTGCCCTGGCCCACCCTCGTGACCACCCTGACCTACGGCGTGCAGTGCTTCAGCCGCTACCCCGACCAC
ATGAAGCAGCACGACTTCTTCAAGTCCGCCATGCCCGAAGGCTACGTCCAGGAGCGCACCATCTTCTTCA
AGGACGACGGCAACTACAAGACCCGCGCCGAGGTGAAGTTCGAGGGCGACACCCTGGTGAACCGCATCGA
GCTGAAGGGCATCGACTTCAAGGAGGACGGCAACATCCTGGGGCACAAGCTGGAGTACAACTACAACAGC
CACAACGTCTATATCATGGCCGACAAGCAGAAGAACGGCATCAAGGTGAACTTCAAGATCCGCCACAACA
TCGAGGACGGCAGCGTGCAGCTCGCCGACCACTACCAGCAGAACACCCCCATCGGCGACGGCCCCGTGCT
GCTGCCCGACAACCACTACCTGAGCACCCAGTCCGCCCTGAGCAAAGACCCCAACGAGAAGCGCGATCAC
ATGGTCCTGCTGGAGTTCGTGACCGCCGCCGGGATCACTCTCGGCATGGACGAGCTGTACAAGTAAAGCG
GCCGGCCGCCAGCACAGTGGTCGATCGACCAATGCCCTGGCTCACAAATACCACTGAGATCTTTTTCCCT
CTGCCAAAAATTATGGGGACATCATGAAGCCCCTTGAGCATCTGACTTCTGGCTAATAAAGGAAATTTAT
TTTCATTGCAATAGTGTGTTGGAATTTTTTGTGTCTCTCACTCGGAAGGACATATGGGAGGGCAAATCAT
TTAAAACATCAGAATGAGTATTTGGTTTAGAGTTTGGCAACATATGCCCATATGCTGGCTGCCATGAACA
AAGGTTGGCTATAAAGAGGTCATCAGTATATGAAACAGCCCCCTGCTGTCCATTCCTTATTCCATAGAAA
AGCCTTGACTTGAGGTTAGATTTTTTTTATATTTTGTTTTGTGTTATTTTTTTCTTTAACATCCCTAAAA
TTTTCCTTACATGTTTTACTAGCCAGATTTTTCCTCCTCTCCTGACTACTCCCAGTCATAGCTGTCCCTC
TTCTCTTATGGAGATCCCTCGACCTGCAGCCCAAGCTTGGCGTAATCATGGTCATAGCTGTTTCCTGTGT
GAAATTGTTATCCGCTCACAATTCCACACAACATACGAGCCGGAAGCATAAAGTGTAAAGCCTGGGGTGC
CTAATGAGTGAGCTAACTCACATTAATTGCGTTGCGCTCACTGCCCGCTTTCCAGTCGGGAAACCTGTCG
TGCCAGCGGATCCGCATCTCAATTAGTCAGCAACCATAGTCCCGCCCCTAACTCCGCCCATCCCGCCCCT
AACTCCGCCCAGTTCCGCCCATTCTCCGCCCCATGGCTGACTAATTTTTTTTATTTATGCAGAGGCCGAG
GCCGCCTCGGCCTCTGAGCTATTCCAGAAGTAGTGAGGAGGCTTTTTTGGAGGCCTAGGCTTTTGCAAAA
AGCTAACTTGTTTATTGCAGCTTATAATGGTTACAAATAAAGCAATAGCATCACAAATTTCACAAATAAA
GCATTTTTTTCACTGCATTCTAGTTGTGGTTTGTCCAAACTCATCAATGTATCTTATCATGTCTGGATCC
GCTGCATTAATGAATCGGCCAACGCGCGGGGAGAGGCGGTTTGCGTATTGGGCGCTCTTCCGCTTCCTCG
CTCACTGACTCGCTGCGCTCGGTCGTTCGGCTGCGGCGAGCGGTATCAGCTCACTCAAAGGCGGTAATAC
GGTTATCCACAGAATCAGGGGATAACGCAGGAAAGAACATGTGAGCAAAAGGCCAGCAAAAGGCCAGGAA
CCGTAAAAAGGCCGCGTTGCTGGCGTTTTTCCATAGGCTCCGCCCCCCTGACGAGCATCACAAAAATCGA
CGCTCAAGTCAGAGGTGGCGAAACCCGACAGGACTATAAAGATACCAGGCGTTTCCCCCTGGAAGCTCCC
TCGTGCGCTCTCCTGTTCCGACCCTGCCGCTTACCGGATACCTGTCCGCCTTTCTCCCTTCGGGAAGCGT
GGCGCTTTCTCATAGCTCACGCTGTAGGTATCTCAGTTCGGTGTAGGTCGTTCGCTCCAAGCTGGGCTGT
GTGCACGAACCCCCCGTTCAGCCCGACCGCTGCGCCTTATCCGGTAACTATCGTCTTGAGTCCAACCCGG
TAAGACACGACTTATCGCCACTGGCAGCAGCCACTGGTAACAGGATTAGCAGAGCGAGGTATGTAGGCGG
TGCTACAGAGTTCTTGAAGTGGTGGCCTAACTACGGCTACACTAGAAGAACAGTATTTGGTATCTGCGCT
CTGCTGAAGCCAGTTACCTTCGGAAAAAGAGTTGGTAGCTCTTGATCCGGCAAACAAACCACCGCTGGTA
GCGGTGGTTTTTTTGTTTGCAAGCAGCAGATTACGCGCAGAAAAAAAGGATCTCAAGAAGATCCTTTGAT
CTTTTCTACGGGGTCTGACGCTCAGTGGAACGAAAACTCACGTTAAGGGATTTTGGTCATGAGATTATCA
AAAAGGATCTTCACCTAGATCCTTTTAAATTAAAAATGAAGTTTTAAATCAATCTAAAGTATATATGAGT
AAACTTGGTCTGACAGTTACCAATGCTTAATCAGTGAGGCACCTATCTCAGCGATCTGTCTATTTCGTTC
ATCCATAGTTGCCTGACTCCCCGTCGTGTAGATAACTACGATACGGGAGGGCTTACCATCTGGCCCCAGT
GCTGCAATGATACCGCGAGACCCACGCTCACCGGCTCCAGATTTATCAGCAATAAACCAGCCAGCCGGAA
GGGCCGAGCGCAGAAGTGGTCCTGCAACTTTATCCGCCTCCATCCAGTCTATTAATTGTTGCCGGGAAGC
TAGAGTAAGTAGTTCGCCAGTTAATAGTTTGCGCAACGTTGTTGCCATTGCTACAGGCATCGTGGTGTCA
CGCTCGTCGTTTGGTATGGCTTCATTCAGCTCCGGTTCCCAACGATCAAGGCGAGTTACATGATCCCCCA
TGTTGTGCAAAAAAGCGGTTAGCTCCTTCGGTCCTCCGATCGTTGTCAGAAGTAAGTTGGCCGCAGTGTT
ATCACTCATGGTTATGGCAGCACTGCATAATTCTCTTACTGTCATGCCATCCGTAAGATGCTTTTCTGTG
ACTGGTGAGTACTCAACCAAGTCATTCTGAGAATAGTGTATGCGGCGACCGAGTTGCTCTTGCCCGGCGT
CAATACGGGATAATACCGCGCCACATAGCAGAACTTTAAAAGTGCTCATCATTGGAAAACGTTCTTCGGG
GCGAAAACTCTCAAGGATCTTACCGCTGTTGAGATCCAGTTCGATGTAACCCACTCGTGCACCCAACTGA
TCTTCAGCATCTTTTACTTTCACCAGCGTTTCTGGGTGAGCAAAAACAGGAAGGCAAAATGCCGCAAAAA
AGGGAATAAGGGCGACACGGAAATGTTGAATACTCATACTCTTCCTTTTTCAATATTATTGAAGCATTTA
TCAGGGTTATTGTCTCATGAGCGGATACATATTTGAATGTATTTAGAAAAATAAACAAATAGGGGTTCCG
CGCACATTTCCCCGAAAAGTGCCACCTG
Features (pLannotate 1.2.2; 20 found; start..end, strand, type, name):
      5..384     +  enhancer       CMV enhancer: human cytomegalovirus immediate early enhancer
    662..1678    +  intron         chimeric intron: chimera between introns from chicken β-actin and rabbit β-globin
   1796..2479    +  CDS            Apobec1: ABEC1_RAT - Experimental evidence at protein level: Swiss-Prot protein existence level 1. Catalytic component of the apolipoprotein B mRNA editing enzyme complex which is responsible for the postranscriptional editing of a CAA codon for Gln to a UAA codon for stop in the APOB mRNA. May also play a role in the epigenetic regulation of gene expression by participating in DNA demethylation. From Rattus norvegicus (Rat).
   2480..2527    +  CDS            ABE(7.10) (fragment): adenine base editor comprising wild-type E. coli TadA fused to the evolved TadA*(7.10) mutant (Gaudelli et al., 2017)
   2534..5722    +  CDS            PUM2: PUM2_HUMAN - Also known as KIAA0235, PUMH2. Experimental evidence at protein level: Swiss-Prot protein existence level 1. Sequence-specific RNA-binding protein that acts as a post- transcriptional repressor by binding the 3'-UTR of mRNA targets. Binds to an RNA consensus sequence, the Pumilio Response Element (PRE), 5'- UGUANAUA-3', that is related to the Nanos Response Element (NRE) (, PubMed:21397187). Mediates post-transcriptional repression of transcripts via different mechanisms: acts via direct recruitment of the CCR4-POP2-NOT deadenylase leading to translational inhibition and mRNA degr
   5762..6916    +  CDS            Adarb1 (fragment): RED1_RAT - Also known as Red1. Experimental evidence at protein level: Swiss-Prot protein existence level 1. Catalyzes the hydrolytic deamination of adenosine to inosine in double-stranded RNA (dsRNA) referred to as A-to-I RNA editing. This may affect gene expression and function in a number of ways that include mRNA translation by changing codons and hence the amino acid sequence of proteins; pre-mRNA splicing by altering splice site recognition sequences; RNA stability by changing sequences involved in nuclease recognition; genetic stability in the case of RNA virus genomes by changing seque
   7061..7523    +  misc_feature   IRES: internal ribosome entry site (IRES) of the encephalomyocarditis virus (EMCV)
   7537..8256    +  CDS            EGFP: the original enhanced GFP (Yang et al., 1996) mammalian codon-optimized
   8385..8440    +  polyA_signal   β-globin poly(A) signal: rabbit β-globin polyadenylation signal (Gil and Proudfoot, 1987)
   8823..8845    -  protein_bind   lac operator (fragment): The lac repressor binds to the lac operator to inhibit transcription in E. coli. This inhibition can be relieved by adding lactose or isopropyl-β-D-thiogalactopyranoside (IPTG). lac repressor encoded by lacI
   8849..8879    -  promoter       lac promoter: promoter for the E. coli lac operon
   8894..8915    -  protein_bind   CAP binding site: CAP binding activates transcription in the presence of cAMP. E. coli catabolite activator protein
   8928..8967    -  CDS            lacI (fragment): lac repressor; lacI; The lac repressor binds to the lac operator to inhibit transcription in E. coli. This inhibition can be relieved by adding lactose or isopropyl-β-D-thiogalactopyranoside (IPTG).
   8974..8996    +  promoter       SV40 promoter (fragment): SV40 enhancer and early promoter
   9020..9155    +  rep_origin     SV40 ori: SV40 origin of replication
   9175..9309    +  polyA_signal   SV40 poly(A) signal: SV40 polyadenylation signal
   9311..9365    -  CDS            lacI (fragment): lac repressor; lacI; The lac repressor binds to the lac operator to inhibit transcription in E. coli. This inhibition can be relieved by adding lactose or isopropyl-β-D-thiogalactopyranoside (IPTG).
   9548..10136   -  rep_origin     ori: high-copy-number ColE1/pMB1/pBR322/pUC origin of replication
  10307..11167   -  CDS            AmpR: β-lactamase; bla; confers resistance to ampicillin, carbenicillin, and related antibiotics
  11168..11272   -  promoter       AmpR promoter: bla
