[The description below was written by a language model from this plasmid's Addgene catalogue record and pLannotate feature annotations shown in this document.]
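Description:
pR023_PIE-PUM2 is a mammalian expression plasmid built on the pCAGIG backbone, about 11.3 kb in total. It is propagated in E. coli from a high-copy ColE1/pUC-type origin under ampicillin selection (AmpR with its bla promoter). The backbone also carries an SV40 origin, an SV40 poly(A) signal and remnants of lac regulatory sequences. There is no drug marker for mammalian cells; EGFP fluorescence identifies the transfected cells.

Expression is driven by a CAG-type arrangement. A CMV immediate-early enhancer is followed by the chicken β-actin promoter named in the catalogue entry (not separately annotated in the feature table) and a chimeric β-actin/β-globin intron. The open reading frame encodes a "PIE" fusion in which full-length human Pumilio 2 (PUM2), a sequence-specific RNA-binding protein that recognises Pumilio response elements in 3′ UTRs, is flanked by two RNA deaminases. According to the record, the N-terminus carries HA and Flag tags and rat APOBEC1, a cytidine deaminase. A short linker follows, which the record describes as XTEN and the automated annotation mislabels as a base-editor fragment. The C-terminus carries the human ADAR2 deaminase domain, an adenosine-to-inosine editor that the annotation tool matched to the rat orthologue. Downstream, an EMCV IRES allows EGFP to be translated from the same transcript, which ends at a rabbit β-globin poly(A) signal.

The construct is intended for PIE-seq, in which the tethered deaminases leave C-to-U and A-to-I edits on RNAs bound by PUM2 so that its targets can be identified by sequencing. The annotated sequence is listed as a partial NGS result and is slightly shorter than the stated vector size.
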