Addgene plasmid #204819: pR023_PIE-PUM2
Purpose: Expression PIE-PUM2 fusion protein in mammalian cells
Depositing lab: Xiaochang Zhang. Depositing organization: University of Chicago. Publication: PIE-seq: identifying RNA-binding protein targets by dual RNA-deaminase editing and sequencing. Ruan X, Hu K, Zhang X. Nat Commun. 2023 Jun 6;14(1):3275. doi: 10.1038/s41467-023-39054-8. PubMed 37280234.
Backbone
  Vector backbone: pCAGIG
  Backbone manufacturer: Connie Cepko Lab
  Backbone size w/o insert (bp): 6124
  Total vector size (bp): 11305
  Vector type: Mammalian Expression
  Selectable markers: EGFP
Growth in bacteria
  Bacterial resistance: Ampicillin, 100 μg/mL
  Growth temperature: 37°C
  Growth strain: DH5alpha
  Copy number: High Copy
Gene/Insert
  Gene/Insert name: Pumilio 2 (alt name: PUM2)
  Species: H. sapiens (human)
  GenBank ID: NM_015317
  Entrez Gene: PUM2
  Promoter: chicken β-actin promoter
  Tag / fusion protein: HA-Flag-rApobec1 (N terminal on insert); huADAR2dd (C terminal on insert)
  Cloning method: Gibson Cloning
  Sequencing primers: 5′ GCTAACCATGTTCATGCCTTC; 3′ GGGGGCGGAATTTACGTAGC
Resource information
  A portion of this plasmid was derived from a plasmid made by: rApobec1-XTEN was amplified from pCMV-BE3 (Addgene #73021), hADAR2dd was amplified from pC0055 (Addgene #103871), and PUM2 CDS was amplified from pFRT/FLAG/HA-DEST PUM2 (Addgene #40292).
Terms and licenses: Academic/Nonprofit Terms; Industry Terms: Not Available to Industry
How to cite: pR023_PIE-PUM2 was a gift from Xiaochang Zhang (Addgene plasmid # 204819 ; http://n2t.net/addgene:204819 ; RRID:Addgene_204819)
